>Addgene plasmid #239868 | pIL6-PMEL-hbb | addgene full sequence | sequence record 477826 | Addgene NGS Result
GGTACCGAGCTCTTACGCGTGCTAGCCCGGGCTCGAGATCTGCGATCTGCATCTCAATTAGTCAGCAACC
ATAGTCCCGCCCCTAACTCCGCCCATCCCGCCCCTAACTCCGCCCAGTTCCGCCCATTCTCCGCCCCATC
GCTGACTAATTTTTTTTATTTATGCAGAGGCCGAGGCCGCCTCGGCCTCTGAGCTATTCCAGAAGTAGTG
AGGAGGCTTTTTTGGAGGCCTAGGCTTTTGCAAAAAGCTTACTTGGTCAGCGGCCGCTAATACGACTCAC
TATAGGGACATTTGCTTCTGACACAACTGTGTTCACTAGCAACCTCAAACAGACACCATGGACTCCTTCT
CCACAAGCGCCTTCGGTCCAGTTGCCTTCTCCCTGGGCCTGCTCCTGGTGTTGCCTGCTGCCTTCCCTGC
CCCAAAAGGCCCCAGAAACCAGGACTGGCTTGGTGTCTCAAGGCAACTCAGAACCAAAGCCTGGAACAGG
CAGCTGTATCCAGAGTGGACAGAAGCCCAGAGACTTGACTGCTGGAGAGGTGGTCAAGTGTCCCTCAAGG
TCAGTAATGATGGGCCTACACTGATTGGTGCAAATGCCTCCTTCTCTATTGCCTTGAACTTCCCTGGAAG
CCAAAAGGTATTGCCAGATGGGCAGGTTATCTGGGTCAACAATACCATCATCAATGGGAGCCAGGTGTGG
GGAGGACAGCCAGTGTATCCCCAGGAAACTGACGATGCCTGCATCTTCCCTGATGGTGGACCTTGCCCAT
CTGGCTCTTGGTCTCAGAAGAGAAGCTTTGTT
[99 nt withheld, positions 803-901]
ATGGAAGTGACTGTCTACCATCGCCGGGGATCCCGGAGCTATGTGCCTCTTGCTCATTCCAGCTCAGCCT
TCACCATTACTGACCAGGTGCCTTTCTCCGTGAGCGTGTCCCAGTTGCGGGCCTTGGATGGAGGGAACAA
G
[204 nt withheld, positions 1043-1246]
ACCTCCTGTGGCTCCTCCCCAGTTCCAGGCACCACAGATGGGCACAGGCCAACTGCAGAGGCCCCTAACA
CCACAGCTGGCCAAGTGCCTACTACAGAAGTTGTGGGTACTACACCTGGTCAGGCGCCAACTGCAGAGCC
CTCTGGAACCACATCTGTGCAGGTGCCAACCACTGAAGTCATAAGCACTGCACCTGTGCAGATGCCAACT
GCAGAGAGCACAGGTATGACACCTGAGAAGGTGCCAGTTTCAGAGGTCATGGGTACCACACTGGCAGAGA
TGTCAACTCCAGAGGCTACAGGTATGACACCTGCAGAGGTATCAATTGTGGTGCTTTCTGGAACCACAGC
TGCACAGGTAACAACTACAGAGTGGGTGGAGACCACAGCTAGAGAGCTACCTATCCCTGAGCCTGAAGGT
CCAGATGCCAGCTCAATCATGTCTACGGAAAGTATTACAGGTTCCCTGGGCCCCCTGCTGGATGGTACAG
CCACCTTAAGGCTGGTGAAGAGACAAGTCCCCCTGGATTGTGTTCTGTATCGATATGGTTCCTTTTCCGT
CACCCTGGACATTGTCCAGGGTATTGAAAGTGCCGAGATCCTGCAGGCTGTGCCGTCCGGTGAGGGGGAT
GCATTTGAGCTGACTGTGTCCTGCCAAGGCGGGCTGCCCAAGGAAGCCTGCATGGAGATCTCATCGCCAG
GGTGCCAGCCCCCTGCCCAGCGGCTGTGCCAGCCTGTGCTACCCAGCCCAGCCTGCCAGCTGGTTCTGCA
CCAGATACTGAAGGGTGGCTCGGGGACATACTGCCTCAATGTGTCTCTGGCTGATACCAACAGCCTGGCA
GTGGTCAGCACCCAGCTTATCATGCCTGGTCAAGAAGCAGGCCTTGGGCAGGTTCCGCTGATCGTGGGCA
TCTTGCTGGTGTTGATGGCTGTGGTCCTTGCATCTCTGATATATAGGCGCAGACTTATGAAGCAAGACTT
CTCCGTACCCCAGTTGCCACATAGCAGCAGTCACTGGCTGCGTCTACCCCGCATCTTCTGCTCTTGTCCC
ATTGGTGAGAACAGCCCCCTCCTCAGTGGGCAGCAGGTCTGAGCTCGCTTTCTTGCTGTCCAATTTCTAT
TAAAGGTTCCTTTGTTCCCTAAGTCCAACTACTAAACTGGGGGATATTATGAAGGGCCTTGAGCATCTGG
ATTCTGCCTAATAAAAAACATTTATTTTCATTGCAAGAATTCCCGGGCCCGCGGATCCATGAGCTAGAGT
CGGGGCGGCCGGCCGCTTCGAGCAGACATGATAAGATACATTGATGAGTTTGGACAAACCACAACTAGAA
TGCAGTGAAAAAAATGCTTTATTTGTGAAATTTGTGATGCTATTGCTTTATTTGTAACCATTATAAGCTG
CAATAAACAAGTTAACAACAACAATTGCATTCATTTTATGTTTCAGGTTCAGGGGGAGGTGTGGGAGGTT
TTTTAAAGCAAGTAAAACCTCTACAAATGTGGTAAAATCGATAAGGATCTGAACGATGGAGCGGAGAATG
GGCGGAACTGGGCGGAGTTAGGGGCGGGATGGGCGGAGTTAGGGGCGGGACTATGGTTGCTGACTAATTG
AGATGCATGCTTTGCATACTTCTGCCTGCTGGGGAGCCTGGGGACTTTCCACACCTGGTTGCTGACTAAT
TGAGATGCATGCTTTGCATACTTCTGCCTGCTGGGGAGCCTGGGGACTTTCCACACCCTAACTGACACAC
ATTCCACAGCGGATCCGTCGACCGATGCCCTTGAGAGCCTTCAACCCAGTCAGCTCCTTCCGGTGGGCGC
GGGGCATGACTATCGTCGCCGCACTTATGACTGTCTTCTTTATCATGCAACTCGTAGGACAGGTGCCGGC
AGCGCTCTTCCGCTTCCTCGCTCACTGACTCGCTGCGCTCGGTCGTTCGGCTGCGGCGAGCGGTATCAGC
TCACTCAAAGGCGGTAATACGGTTATCCACAGAATCAGGGGATAACGCAGGAAAGAACATGTGAGCAAAA
GGCCAGCAAAAGGCCAGGAACCGTAAAAAGGCCGCGTTGCTGGCGTTTTTCCATAGGCTCCGCCCCCCTG
ACGAGCATCACAAAAATCGACGCTCAAGTCAGAGGTGGCGAAACCCGACAGGACTATAAAGATACCAGGC
GTTTCCCCCTGGAAGCTCCCTCGTGCGCTCTCCTGTTCCGACCCTGCCGCTTACCGGATACCTGTCCGCC
TTTCTCCCTTCGGGAAGCGTGGCGCTTTCTCATAGCTCACGCTGTAGGTATCTCAGTTCGGTGTAGGTCG
TTCGCTCCAAGCTGGGCTGTGTGCACGAACCCCCCGTTCAGCCCGACCGCTGCGCCTTATCCGGTAACTA
TCGTCTTGAGTCCAACCCGGTAAGACACGACTTATCGCCACTGGCAGCAGCCACTGGTAACAGGATTAGC
AGAGCGAGGTATGTAGGCGGTGTTACAGAGTTCTTGAAGTGGTGGCCTAACTACGGCTACACTAGAAGAA
CAGTATTTGGTATCTGCGCTCTGCTGAAGCCAGTTACCTTCGGAAAAAGAGTTGGTAGCTCTTGATCCGG
CAAACAAACCACCGCTGGTAGCGGTGGTTTTTTTGTTTGCAAGCAGCAGATTACGCGCAGAAAAAAAGGA
TCTCAAGAAGATCCTTTGATCTTTTCTACGGGGTCTGACGCTCAGTGGAACGAAAACTCACGTTAAGGGA
TTTTGGTCATGAGATTATCAAAAAGGATCTTCACCTAGATCCTTTTAAATTAAAAATGAAGTTTTAAATC
AATCTAAAGTATATATGAGTAAACTTGGTCTGACAGTTACCAATGCTTAATCAGTGAGGCACCTATCTCA
GCGATCTGTCTATTTCGTTCATCCATAGTTGCCTGACTCCCCGTCGTGTAGATAACTACGATACGGGAGG
GCTTACCATCTGGCCCCAGTGCTGCAATGATACCGCGAGACCCACGCTCACCGGCTCCAGATTTATCAGC
AATAAACCAGCCAGCCGGAAGGGCCGAGCGCAGAAGTGGTCCTGCAACTTTATCCGCCTCCATCCAGTCT
ATTAATTGTTGCCGGGAAGCTAGAGTAAGTAGTTCGCCAGTTAATAGTTTGCGCAACGTTGTTGCCATTG
CTACAGGCATCGTGGTGTCACGCTCGTCGTTTGGTATGGCTTCATTCAGCTCCGGTTCCCAACGATCAAG
GCGAGTTACATGATCCCCCATGTTGTGCAAAAAAGCGGTTAGCTCCTTCGGTCCTCCGATCGTTGTCAGA
AGTAAGTTGGCCGCAGTGTTATCACTCATGGTTATGGCAGCACTGCATAATTCTCTTACTGTCATGCCAT
CCGTAAGATGCTTTTCTGTGACTGGTGAGTACTCAACCAAGTCATTCTGAGAATAGTGTATGCGGCGACC
GAGTTGCTCTTGCCCGGCGTCAATACGGGATAATACCGCGCCACATAGCAGAACTTTAAAAGTGCTCATC
ATTGGAAAACGTTCTTCGGGGCGAAAACTCTCAAGGATCTTACCGCTGTTGAGATCCAGTTCGATGTAAC
CCACTCGTGCACCCAACTGATCTTCAGCATCTTTTACTTTCACCAGCGTTTCTGGGTGAGCAAAAACAGG
AAGGCAAAATGCCGCAAAAAAGGGAATAAGGGCGACACGGAAATGTTGAATACTCATACTCTTCCTTTTT
CAATATTATTGAAGCATTTATCAGGGTTATTGTCTCATGAGCGGATACATATTTGAATGTATTTAGAAAA
ATAAACAAATAGGGGTTCCGCGCACATTTCCCCGAAAAGTGCCACCTG
[124 nt withheld, positions 5075-5198]
C
[91 nt withheld, positions 5200-5290]
A
[49 nt withheld, positions 5292-5340]
CCTTTGACGTTGGAGTCCACGTTCTTT
[37 nt withheld, positions 5368-5404]
ACCCTATCTCGGTCTATTCTTTTGATTTATAAGGGATTTTGCCGATTTCGGCCTATTGGTTAAAAAATGA
GCTGATTTAACAAAAATTTAACGCGAATTTTAACAAAATATTAACGCTTACAATTTGCCATTCGCCATTC
AGGCTGCGCAACTGTTGGGAAGGGCGATCGGTGCGGGCCTCTTCGCTATTACGCCAGCCCAAGCTACCAT
GATAAGTAAGTAATATTAAGGTACGGGAGGTACTTGGAGCGGCCGCAATAAAATATCTTTATTTTCATTA
CATCTGTGTGTTGGTTTTTTGTGTGAATCGATAGTACTAACATACGCTCTCCATCAAAACAAAACGAAAC
AAAACAAACTAGCAAAATAGGCTGTCCCCAGTGCAAGTGCAGGTGCCAGAACATTTCTCTATCGATA
Features (pLannotate 1.2.2; 15 found; start..end, strand, type, name):
     48..244     +  promoter       SV40 promoter: SV40 early promoter
    268..286     +  promoter       T7 promoter: promoter for bacteriophage T7 RNA polymerase
    383..2335    +  CDS            PMEL (sequence partly withheld): PMEL_HUMAN - Also known as D12S53E, PMEL17, SILV. Experimental evidence at protein level: Swiss-Prot protein existence level 1. Plays a central role in the biogenesis of melanosomes. Involved in the maturation of melanosomes from stage I to II. The transition from stage I melanosomes to stage II melanosomes involves an elongation of the vesicle, and the appearance within of distinct fibrillar structures. Release of the soluble form, ME20-S, could protect tumor cells from antibody mediated immunity. From Homo sapiens (Human).
   2339..2472    +  polyA_signal   β-globin poly(A) (fragment): human β-globin polyadenylation signal
   2538..2659    -  polyA_signal   SV40 poly(A) signal: SV40 polyadenylation signal
   2682..2750    -  CDS            large T antigen (fragment): large T antigen from SV40 (simian virus 40)
   2772..3006    -  promoter       SV40 promoter (fragment): SV40 enhancer and early promoter
   3012..3144    +  CDS            TcR (fragment): tetracycline efflux protein; tet; confers resistance to tetracycline
   3324..3912    -  rep_origin     ori: high-copy-number ColE1/pMB1/pBR322/pUC origin of replication
   4083..4943    -  CDS            AmpR: β-lactamase; bla; confers resistance to ampicillin, carbenicillin, and related antibiotics
   4944..5048    -  promoter       AmpR promoter: bla
   5075..5503    +  rep_origin     f1 ori (sequence partly withheld): f1 bacteriophage origin of replication; arrow indicates direction of (+) strand synthesis
   5535..5602    -  CDS            lacZα (fragment): LacZα fragment of β-galactosidase; lacZ fragment
   5661..5709    +  polyA_signal   poly(A) signal: synthetic polyadenylation signal
   5723..5814    +  misc_feature   pause site: RNA polymerase II transcriptional pause signal from the human α2 globin gene
