[The description below was written by a language model from this plasmid's Addgene catalogue record and pLannotate feature annotations shown in this document.]
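Description:
pIL6-PMEL-hbb is a 5.8 kb plasmid built on a modified Promega pGL3-Control backbone and intended mainly as a template for in vitro transcription of an mRNA encoding human PMEL (gp100, premelanosome protein). It is propagated in E. coli at high copy from a ColE1/pUC-type origin with ampicillin selection through β-lactamase. The backbone also retains an f1 phage origin, along with the upstream synthetic poly(A) signal and transcriptional pause site that pGL3 vectors use to limit read-through into the expression cassette. The luciferase reporter normally found in pGL3-Control does not appear in the feature table, which suggests that the insert took its place.

The roughly 2.2 kb insert was designed as a synthetic gene block and introduced by Gibson assembly. It carries its own T7 promoter, followed by the human haemoglobin beta 5' UTR, the full PMEL coding sequence and the haemoglobin beta 3' UTR, which the annotation detects as a β-globin poly(A) fragment. The native PMEL signal peptide is replaced by the IL6 signal peptide. A valine-to-glycine substitution at residue 26 of the nascent protein changes the N-terminus of the mature protein, just after the signal peptide, from KVP to KGP, a change the record describes as immunogenic.

An SV40 early promoter lies just upstream of the T7 promoter, and SV40 poly(A) and enhancer sequences lie downstream, consistent with the catalogue's mammalian expression classification. The stated purpose, however, is T7-driven synthesis of a globin-UTR-flanked PMEL mRNA, and the associated work concerns detecting mRNA delivery to specific subcellular locations.
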