Addgene plasmid #239868: pIL6-PMEL-hbb
Purpose: Template for in vitro transcription of PMEL (gp100), with signal peptide replaced by the IL6 signal peptide, flanked by the human haemoglobin beta 5' and 3' UTRs.
Depositing lab: Catherine Jopling. Depositing organization: University of Nottingham. Publication: A proximity-labeling-based approach to directly detect mRNA delivery to specific subcellular locations. Smart AD, Hughes ME, Ruiz Velasco AD, Hori N, Stolnik S, Jopling CL. Mol Ther Nucleic Acids. 2025 Jun 24;36(3):102602. doi: 10.1016/j.omtn.2025.102602. eCollection 2025 Sep 9. PubMed 40661784.
Backbone
  Vector backbone: pGL3Control
  Backbone manufacturer: Promega
  Backbone size w/o insert (bp): 3636
  Total vector size (bp): 5821
  Modifications to backbone: Introduction of multiple cloning site at 3' end of luciferase gene.
  Vector type: Mammalian Expression
Growth in bacteria
  Bacterial resistance: Ampicillin, 100 μg/mL
  Growth temperature: 37°C
  Growth strain: DH5alpha
  Copy number: High Copy
Gene/Insert
  Gene/Insert name: Full premelanosome coding sequence with IL6 signal peptide, flanked by human haemoglobin beta 5' and 3' UTRs (alt names: PMEL; gp100)
  Species: H. sapiens (human)
  Insert size (bp): 2170
  Mutation: Valine to Glycine change is at amino acid 26 of nascent protein. This results in immunogenic KVP to KGP change at N-terminal of mature protein, immediately downstream of signal peptide.
  GenBank ID: NM_006928
  Entrez Gene: PMEL (a.k.a. D12S53E, HMB-45, HMB45, ME20, ME20-M, ME20M, P1, P100, PMEL17, SI, SIL, SILV, gp100)
  Promoter: T7 (included as part of insert)
  Cloning method: Gibson Cloning
  Sequencing primers: 5′ TCTGCGATCTGCATCTCAATTA
Resource information
  A portion of this plasmid was derived from a plasmid made by: Designed as a Gene Block based on NCBI sequence.
Terms and licenses: Academic/Nonprofit Terms; Industry Terms: Not Available to Industry
How to cite: pIL6-PMEL-hbb was a gift from Catherine Jopling (Addgene plasmid # 239868 ; http://n2t.net/addgene:239868 ; RRID:Addgene_239868)
